>Addgene plasmid #214651 | pGL4_EGR1p-BC1487-luc2 | addgene full sequence | sequence record 426590 | Addgene NGS Result
GGCCTAACTGGCCGGTACCTGAGCTCGCTAGCCTCGAGGATATCAAACAAGTTTGTACAAAAAAGCAGGC
TATGGTGAGCAAGGGCGAGGAGCTGTTCACCGGGGTGGTGCCCATCCTGGTCGAGCTGGACGGCGACGTA
AACGGCCACAAGTTCAGCGTGTCCGGCGAGGGCGAGGGCGATGCCACCTACGGCAAGCTGACCCTGAAGT
TCATCTGCACCACCGGCAAGCTGCCCGTGCCCTGGCCCACCCTCGTGACCACCCTGACCTACAACTTTTC
TATACAAAGTTGAGACACCGTGCCATAGATCGAGGCCCGGGGTCAAGGCCCCGCCTCTCCTGGGCGGCCC
CTGCCCAGGCGGGCCCAGCCGCTCCTCCCCCGCACTCCCGGTTCGCTCTCACGGTCCCTGAGGTGGGCGG
GCGGGCCCTGGATGACAGCGATAGAACCCCGGCCCGACTCGCCCTCGCCCCCGCTCTGGGTCTGGGCTTC
CCCAGCCTAGTTCACGCCTAGGAGCCGCCTGAGCAGCCGCGCGCCCAGCGCCACACGCCACGAGCCCTCC
CCGCCTGGGCGTCCCCGGATCCCGCGAGCGCTCGGGCTCCCGGCTTGGAACCAGGGAGGAGGGAGGGAGC
GAGGGAGCAACCAGCTGCGACCCGGAAATGCCATATAAGGAGCAGGAAGGATCCCCCGCCGGAACAACCC
TTATTTGGGCAGCACCTTATTTGGAGTGGCCCGATATGGCCCGGCCGCTTCCGGCTCTGGGAGGAGGGAA
GAAGGCGGAGGGAGGGGCAACGCGGGAACTCCGGAGCTGCGCGGGTCCCGGAGGCCCCGGCGGCGGCTAG
AGCTCTAGGCTTCCCCGAAGCCTGGGCGCCTGGGATGCGGGCGCGGGCGCGGGCCCTAGGGTGCAGGATG
GAGGTGCCGGGCGCTGTCGGATGGGGGGCTTCACGTCGCTCCGGGTCCTCCCGGCCGGTCCTGCCATATT
AGGGCTTCCTGCTTCCCATATATGGCCATGTACGTCACGACGGAGGCGGACCCGTGCCGTTCCAGACCCT
TCAAATAGAGGCGGATCCGGGGAGTCGCGAGAGATCCCAGCGCGCAGAACTTGGGGAGCCGCCGCCGCCA
TCCGCCGCCGCAGCCAGCTTCCGCCGCCGCAGGACCGGCCCCTGCCCCAGCCTCCGCAGCCGCGGCGCGT
CCACGCCCGCCCGCGCCCAGGGCGAGTCGGGGTCGCCGCCTGCACGCTTCTCAGTGTTCAACTTTGTATA
ATAAAGTTGAGCTAGTTGCTAAGTCTGCCGAGTAGAATTAACCCTCACTAAAGGGTAGGTGACACTATCA
AACAAAACATTCTACAAAAGTGCCAGACAAATTACCTTTCTTTACATCCTATAGTGAGTCGTATTAGTAG
ACGCGAGTCAATGCATGTACGACAGCTTTCTTGTACAAAGTGGTTCGATATCAAGATCTGGCCTCGGCGG
CCAAGCTTGGCAATCCGGTACTGTTGGTAAAGCCACCATGGAAGATGCCAAAAACATTAAGAAGGGCCCA
GCGCCATTCTACCCACTCGAAGACGGGACCGCCGGCGAGCAGCTGCACAAAGCCATGAAGCGCTACGCCC
TGGTGCCCGGCACCATCGCCTTTACCGACGCACATATCGAGGTGGACATTACCTACGCCGAGTACTTCGA
GATGAGCGTTCGGCTGGCAGAAGCTATGAAGCGCTATGGGCTGAATACAAACCATCGGATCGTGGTGTGC
AGCGAGAATAGCTTGCAGTTCTTCATGCCCGTGTTGGGTGCCCTGTTCATCGGTGTGGCTGTGGCCCCAG
CTAACGACATCTACAACGAGCGCGAGCTGCTGAACAGCATGGGCATCAGCCAGCCCACCGTCGTATTCGT
GAGCAAGAAAGGGCTGCAAAAGATCCTCAACGTGCAAAAGAAGCTACCGATCATACAAAAGATCATCATC
ATGGATAGCAAGACCGACTACCAGGGCTTCCAAAGCATGTACACCTTCGTGACTTCCCATTTGCCACCCG
GCTTCAACGAGTACGACTTCGTGCCCGAGAGCTTCGACCGGGACAAAACCATCGCCCTGATCATGAACAG
TAGTGGCAGTACCGGATTGCCCAAGGGCGTAGCCCTACCGCACCGCACCGCTTGTGTCCGATTCAGTCAT
GCCCGCGACCCCATCTTCGGCAACCAGATCATCCCCGACACCGCTATCCTCAGCGTGGTGCCATTTCACC
ACGGCTTCGGCATGTTCACCACGCTGGGCTACTTGATCTGCGGCTTTCGGGTCGTGCTCATGTACCGCTT
CGAGGAGGAGCTATTCTTGCGCAGCTTGCAAGACTATAAGATTCAATCTGCCCTGCTGGTGCCCACACTA
TTTAGCTTCTTCGCTAAGAGCACTCTCATCGACAAGTACGACCTAAGCAACTTGCACGAGATCGCCAGCG
GCGGGGCGCCGCTCAGCAAGGAGGTAGGTGAGGCCGTGGCCAAACGCTTCCACCTACCAGGCATCCGCCA
GGGCTACGGCCTGACAGAAACAACCAGCGCCATTCTGATCACCCCCGAAGGGGACGACAAGCCTGGCGCA
GTAGGCAAGGTGGTGCCCTTCTTCGAGGCTAAGGTGGTGGACTTGGACACCGGTAAGACACTGGGTGTGA
ACCAGCGCGGCGAGCTGTGCGTCCGTGGCCCCATGATCATGAGCGGCTACGTTAACAACCCCGAGGCTAC
AAACGCTCTCATCGACAAGGACGGCTGGCTGCACAGCGGCGACATCGCCTACTGGGACGAGGACGAGCAC
TTCTTCATCGTGGACCGGCTGAAGAGCCTGATCAAATACAAGGGCTACCAGGTAGCCCCAGCCGAACTGG
AGAGCATCCTGCTGCAACACCCCAACATCTTCGACGCCGGGGTCGCCGGCCTGCCCGACGACGATGCCGG
CGAGCTGCCCGCCGCAGTCGTCGTGCTGGAACACGGTAAAACCATGACCGAGAAGGAGATCGTGGACTAT
GTGGCCAGCCAGGTTACAACCGCCAAGAAGCTGCGCGGTGGTGTTGTGTTCGTGGACGAGGTGCCTAAAG
GACTGACCGGCAAGTTGGACGCCCGCAAGATCCGCGAGATTCTCATTAAGGCCAAGAAGGGCGGCAAGAT
CGCCGTGTAATCTGCTTGCAAGAACTGGTTCAGTAGCTTAAGCCACTTTGTGATCCACCTTAACAGCCAC
GGCTTCCCTCCCGAGGTGGAGGAGCAGGCCGCCGGCACCCTGCCCATGAGCTGCGCCCAGGAGAGCGGCA
TGGATAGACACCCTGCTGCTTGCGCCAGCGCCAGGATCAACGTCTAACTGCAGTCTAGAGTCGGGGCGGC
CGGCCGCTTCGAGCAGACATGATAAGATACATTGATGAGTTTGGACAAACCACAACTAGAATGCAGTGAA
AAAAATGCTTTATTTGTGAAATTTGTGATGCTATTGCTTTATTTGTAACCATTATAAGCTGCAATAAACA
AGTTAACAACAACAATTGCATTCATTTTATGTTTCAGGTTCAGGGGGAGGTGTGGGAGGTTTTTTAAAGC
AAGTAAAACCTCTACAAATGTGGTAAAATCGATAAGGATCCGTTTGCGTATTGGGCGCTCTTCCGCTGAT
CTGCGCAGCACCATGGCCTGAAATAACCTCTGAAAGAGGAACTTGGTTAGCTACCTTCTGAGGCGGAAAG
AACCAGCTGTGGAATGTGTGTCAGTTAGGGTGTGGAAAGTCCCCAGGCTCCCCAGCAGGCAGAAGTATGC
AAAGCATGCATCTCAATTAGTCAGCAACCAGGTGTGGAAAGTCCCCAGGCTCCCCAGCAGGCAGAAGTAT
GCAAAGCATGCATCTCAATTAGTCAGCAACCATAGTCCCGCCCCTAACTCCGCCCATCCCGCCCCTAACT
CCGCCCAGTTCCGCCCATTCTCCGCCCCATGGCTGACTAATTTTTTTTATTTATGCAGAGGCCGAGGCCG
CCTCTGCCTCTGAGCTATTCCAGAAGTAGTGAGGAGGCTTTTTTGGAGGCCTAGGCTTTTGCAAAAAGCT
CGATTCTTCTGACACTAGCGCCACCATGAAGAAGCCCGAACTCACCGCTACCAGCGTTGAAAAATTTCTC
ATCGAGAAGTTCGACAGTGTGAGCGACCTGATGCAGTTGTCGGAGGGCGAAGAGAGCCGAGCCTTCAGCT
TCGATGTCGGCGGACGCGGCTATGTACTGCGGGTGAATAGCTGCGCTGATGGCTTCTACAAAGACCGCTA
CGTGTACCGCCACTTCGCCAGCGCTGCACTACCCATCCCCGAAGTGTTGGACATCGGCGAGTTCAGCGAG
AGCCTGACATACTGCATCAGTAGACGCGCCCAAGGCGTTACTCTCCAAGACCTCCCCGAAACAGAGCTGC
CTGCTGTGTTACAGCCTGTCGCCGAAGCTATGGATGCTATTGCCGCCGCCGACCTCAGTCAAACCAGCGG
CTTCGGCCCATTCGGGCCCCAAGGCATCGGCCAGTACACAACCTGGCGGGATTTCATTTGCGCCATTGCT
GATCCCCATGTCTACCACTGGCAGACCGTGATGGACGACACCGTGTCCGCCAGCGTAGCTCAAGCCCTGG
ACGAACTGATGCTGTGGGCCGAAGACTGTCCCGAGGTGCGCCACCTCGTCCATGCCGACTTCGGCAGCAA
CAACGTCCTGACCGACAACGGCCGCATCACCGCCGTAATCGACTGGTCCGAAGCTATGTTCGGGGACAGT
CAGTACGAGGTGGCCAACATCTTCTTCTGGCGGCCCTGGCTGGCTTGCATGGAGCAGCAGACTCGCTACT
TCGAGCGCCGGCATCCCGAGCTGGCCGGCAGCCCTCGTCTGCGAGCCTACATGCTGCGCATCGGCCTGGA
TCAGCTCTACCAGAGCCTCGTGGACGGCAACTTCGACGATGCTGCCTGGGCTCAAGGCCGCTGCGATGCC
ATCGTCCGCAGCGGGGCCGGCACCGTCGGTCGCACACAAATCGCTCGCCGGAGCGCAGCCGTATGGACCG
ACGGCTGCGTCGAGGTGCTGGCCGACAGCGGCAACCGCCGGCCCAGTACACGACCGCGCGCTAAGGAGGT
AGGTCGAGTTTAAACTCTAGAACCGGTCATGGCCGCAATAAAATATCTTTATTTTCATTACATCTGTGTG
TTGGTTTTTTGTGTGTTCGAACTAGATGCTGTCGACCGATGCCCTTGAGAGCCTTCAACCCAGTCAGCTC
CTTCCGGTGGGCGCGGGGCATGACTATCGTCGCCGCACTTATGACTGTCTTCTTTATCATGCAACTCGTA
GGACAGGTGCCGGCAGCGCTCTTCCGCTTCCTCGCTCACTGACTCGCTGCGCTCGGTCGTTCGGCTGCGG
CGAGCGGTATCAGCTCACTCAAAGGCGGTAATACGGTTATCCACAGAATCAGGGGATAACGCAGGAAAGA
ACATGTGAGCAAAAGGCCAGCAAAAGGCCAGGAACCGTAAAAAGGCCGCGTTGCTGGCGTTTTTCCATAG
GCTCCGCCCCCCTGACGAGCATCACAAAAATCGACGCTCAAGTCAGAGGTGGCGAAACCCGACAGGACTA
TAAAGATACCAGGCGTTTCCCCCTGGAAGCTCCCTCGTGCGCTCTCCTGTTCCGACCCTGCCGCTTACCG
GATACCTGTCCGCCTTTCTCCCTTCGGGAAGCGTGGCGCTTTCTCATAGCTCACGCTGTAGGTATCTCAG
TTCGGTGTAGGTCGTTCGCTCCAAGCTGGGCTGTGTGCACGAACCCCCCGTTCAGCCCGACCGCTGCGCC
TTATCCGGTAACTATCGTCTTGAGTCCAACCCGGTAAGACACGACTTATCGCCACTGGCAGCAGCCACTG
GTAACAGGATTAGCAGAGCGAGGTATGTAGGCGGTGCTACAGAGTTCTTGAAGTGGTGGCCTAACTACGG
CTACACTAGAAGAACAGTATTTGGTATCTGCGCTCTGCTGAAGCCAGTTACCTTCGGAAAAAGAGTTGGT
AGCTCTTGATCCGGCAAACAAACCACCGCTGGTAGCGGTGGTTTTTTTGTTTGCAAGCAGCAGATTACGC
GCAGAAAAAAAGGATCTCAAGAAGATCCTTTGATCTTTTCTACGGGGTCTGACGCTCAGTGGAACGAAAA
CTCACGTTAAGGGATTTTGGTCATGAGATTATCAAAAAGGATCTTCACCTAGATCCTTTTAAATTAAAAA
TGAAGTTTTAAATCAATCTAAAGTATATATGAGTAAACTTGGTCTGACAGCGGCCGCAAATGCTAAACCA
CTGCAGTGGTTACCAGTGCTTGATCAGTGAGGCACCGATCTCAGCGATCTGCCTATTTCGTTCGTCCATA
GTGGCCTGACTCCCCGTCGTGTAGATCACTACGATTCGTGAGGGCTTACCATCAGGCCCCAGCGCAGCAA
TGATGCCGCGAGAGCCGCGTTCACCGGCCCCCGATTTGTCAGCAATGAACCAGCCAGCAGGGAGGGCCGA
GCGAAGAAGTGGTCCTGCTACTTTGTCCGCCTCCATCCAGTCTATGAGCTGCTGTCGTGATGCTAGAGTA
AGAAGTTCGCCAGTGAGTAGTTTCCGAAGAGTTGTGGCCATTGCTACTGGCATCGTGGTATCACGCTCGT
CGTTCGGTATGGCTTCGTTCAACTCTGGTTCCCAGCGGTCAAGCCGGGTCACATGATCACCCATATTATG
AAGAAATGCAGTCAGCTCCTTAGGGCCTCCGATCGTTGTCAGAAGTAAGTTGGCCGCGGTGTTGTCGCTC
ATGGTAATGGCAGCACTACACAATTCTCTTACCGTCATGCCATCCGTAAGATGCTTTTCCGTGACCGGCG
AGTACTCAACCAAGTCGTTTTGTGAGTAGTGTATACGGCGACCAAGCTGCTCTTGCCCGGCGTCTATACG
GGACAACACCGCGCCACATAGCAGTACTTTGAAAGTGCTCATCATCGGGAATCGTTCTTCGGGGCGGAAA
GACTCAAGGATCTTGCCGCTATTGAGATCCAGTTCGATATAGCCCACTCTTGCACCCAGTTGATCTTCAG
CATCTTTTACTTTCACCAGCGTTTCGGGGTGTGCAAAAACAGGCAAGCAAAATGCCGCAAAGAAGGGAAT
GAGTGCGACACGAAAATGTTGGATGCTCATACTCGTCCTTTTTCAATATTATTGAAGCATTTATCAGGGT
TACTAGTACGTCTCTCAAGGATAAGTAAGTAATATTAAGGTACGGGAGGTATTGGACAGGCCGCAATAAA
ATATCTTTATTTTCATTACATCTGTGTGTTGGTTTTTTGTGTGAATCGATAGTACTAACATACGCTCTCC
ATCAAAACAAAACGAAACAAAACAAACTAGCAAAATAGGCTGTCCCCAGTGCAAGTGCAGGTGCCAGAAC
ATTTCTCT
Features (pLannotate 1.2.2; 21 found; start..end, strand, type, name):
     47..71      +  protein_bind   attB1: mutant version of attB; recombination site for the Gateway® BP reaction BP Clonase™
     72..290     +  CDS            moxGFP (fragment): moxGFP is a basic (constitutively fluorescent) green fluorescent protein published in 2015, derived from Aequorea victoria. It is reported to be a rapidly-maturing monomer.
    272..292     -  protein_bind   attB4: mutant version of attB; core recombination site for the Gateway® BP reaction BP Clonase™
   1249..1269    +  protein_bind   attB3: mutant version of attB; core recombination site for the Gateway® BP reaction BP Clonase™
   1296..1314    +  promoter       T3 promoter: promoter for bacteriophage T3 RNA polymerase
   1378..1396    -  promoter       T7 promoter: promoter for bacteriophage T7 RNA polymerase
   1423..1443    -  protein_bind   attB2: mutant version of attB; core recombination site for the Gateway® BP reaction BP Clonase™
   1508..3160    +  CDS            luciferase: firefly luciferase synthetic luc2 version of the luciferase gene
   3164..3211    +  CDS            hCL1: non-ORF yeast peptide conferring ubiquitin-dependent degradation human codon-optimized
   3218..3334    +  CDS            hPEST: PEST degradation sequence from mouse ornithine decarboxylase human codon-optimized
   3383..3504    -  polyA_signal   SV40 poly(A) signal: SV40 polyadenylation signal
   3530..3661    -  CDS            LT_SV40 (fragment): Experimental evidence at protein level: Swiss-Prot protein existence level 1. Isoform 17kT antigen targets host RBL2 for degradation and promotes cell proliferation. Transactivates host cyclin A promoter through its J domain. From Simian virus 40 (SV40).
   3698..4055    +  promoter       SV40 promoter: SV40 enhancer and early promoter
   4086..5123    +  CDS            HygR: hygromycin B phosphotransferase confers resistance to hygromycin
   5147..5195    +  polyA_signal   poly(A) signal: synthetic polyadenylation signal
   5211..5342    +  CDS            TcR (fragment): tetracycline efflux protein; tet; confers resistance to tetracycline
   5522..6110    -  rep_origin     ori: high-copy-number ColE1/pMB1/pBR322/pUC origin of replication
   6310..7170    -  CDS            AmpR: β-lactamase confers resistance to ampicillin, carbenicillin, and related antibiotics
   7171..7212    -  promoter       AmpR promoter (fragment): bla
   7275..7323    +  polyA_signal   poly(A) signal: synthetic polyadenylation signal
   7337..7428    +  misc_feature   pause site: RNA polymerase II transcriptional pause signal from the human α2 globin gene
