[The description below was written by a language model from this plasmid's Addgene catalogue record and pLannotate feature annotations shown in this document.]
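Description:
pGL4_EGR1p-BC1487-luc2 is a 7.4 kb mammalian luciferase reporter plasmid built on the pGL4 backbone and catalogued as a barcoded MAPK pathway sensor. It replicates in E. coli from a high-copy ColE1/pUC-type origin and is selected with ampicillin through the β-lactamase gene. For mammalian cells it also carries a hygromycin B phosphotransferase cassette driven by the SV40 enhancer/early promoter and ended by a synthetic poly(A) signal, which would allow stable selection. A synthetic poly(A) signal and an RNA polymerase II pause site lie upstream of the reporter region, the usual pGL4 arrangement for reducing read-through transcription from the backbone.

The payload was assembled by Gateway cloning, and the attB1, attB4, attB3 and attB2 sites indicate a multi-fragment recombination. The insert is recorded as a synthetic EGR1 promoter with barcode 1487. Neither element is annotated by name in the feature table. The unannotated stretch between attB4 and attB3 is the likely location of the promoter, and the short segment between attB3 and attB2, flanked by T3 and T7 promoter sequences, plausibly holds the barcode, but the record does not confirm either placement. A short moxGFP-like fragment is detected between attB1 and attB4, and its role is not stated. Downstream lies firefly luc2 fused to the hCL1 and hPEST degradation sequences, which shorten reporter half-life so the signal tracks promoter activity more closely, followed by an SV40 poly(A) signal.

EGR1 is an immediate-early gene induced by MAPK/ERK signalling, so pathway activation should drive transcription of both the barcode and the luciferase. This suits multiplexed, sequencing-based readouts such as the associated barcoded assay for profiling ERBB receptor antagonists.
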