Addgene plasmid #214651: pGL4_EGR1p-BC1487-luc2
Purpose: barcoded assay, MAPK sensor
Depositing lab: Michael Wehr. Depositing organization: Systasy Bioscience GmbH. Publication: Protocol for identifying properties of ERBB receptor antagonists using the barcoded ERBBprofiler assay. Popovic L, Rossner MJ, Wehr MC. STAR Protoc. 2024 Apr 16;5(2):102987. doi: 10.1016/j.xpro.2024.102987. PubMed 38635397.
Backbone
  Vector backbone: pGL4
  Vector type: Mammalian Expression, Luciferase
Growth in bacteria
  Bacterial resistance: Ampicillin, 100 μg/mL
  Growth temperature: 37°C
  Growth strain: DH5alpha
  Copy number: High Copy
Gene/Insert
  Gene/Insert name: EGR1 promoter with barcode 1487
  Species: Synthetic
  Cloning method: Gateway Cloning
Terms and licenses: Academic/Nonprofit Terms; Industry Terms: Not Available to Industry
How to cite: pGL4_EGR1p-BC1487-luc2 was a gift from Michael Wehr (Addgene plasmid # 214651 ; http://n2t.net/addgene:214651 ; RRID:Addgene_214651)
